Addgene plasmid #132280: pDONR221-SFXN4
Purpose: Gateway entry clone with codon-optimized ORF sequence for subcloning into custom expression vectors
Depositing lab: RESOLUTE Consortium & Giulio Superti-Furga. Depositing organization: CeMM Research Center for Molecular Medicine. Publication: The RESOLUTE consortium: unlocking SLC transporters for drug discovery. Superti-Furga G, Lackner D, Wiedmer T, Ingles-Prieto A, Barbosa B, Girardi E, Goldmann U, Gurtl B, Klavins K, Klimek C, Lindinger S, Lineiro-Retes E, Muller AC, Onstein S, Redinger G, Reil D, Sedlyarov V, Wolf G, Crawford M, Everley R, ... Steppan CM. Nat Rev Drug Discov. 2020 Jul;19(7):429-430. doi: 10.1038/d41573-020-00056-6. PubMed 32265506.
Backbone
  Vector backbone: pDONR221
  Backbone manufacturer: Thermo Fisher Scientific
  Backbone size w/o insert (bp): 2550
  Vector type: Mammalian Expression
Growth in bacteria
  Bacterial resistance: Kanamycin, 50 μg/mL
  Growth temperature: 37°C
  Growth strain: Stbl3
  Copy number: High Copy
Gene/Insert
  Gene/Insert name: SFXN4 (alt name: SLC56A4)
  Species: H. sapiens (human)
  Insert size (bp): 1011
  Entrez Gene: SFXN4 (a.k.a. BCRM1)
  Cloning method: Gateway Cloning
  Sequencing primers: 5′ M13-fwd; 3′ M13-rev
Terms and licenses: Academic/Nonprofit Terms; Industry Terms
Depositor comments: For more information on the full Resolute plasmid collection, please see www.addgene.org/depositor-collections/re-solute/. Please provide your feedback on this plasmid to the RESOLUTE consortium by filling out their RESOLUTE repository feedback form: https://forms.office.com/Pages/ResponsePage.aspx?id=0e05yklzmkS7rjFGQL4N7z4feCLQvEJAmVcOCM_u885UN1JJRko0Ukg4TVQwNTZLOUxPQVJWT1NHUCQlQCN0PWcu
How to cite: pDONR221-SFXN4 was a gift from RESOLUTE Consortium & Giulio Superti-Furga (Addgene plasmid # 132280 ; http://n2t.net/addgene:132280 ; RRID:Addgene_132280)
