[The description below was written by a language model from this plasmid's Addgene catalogue record and pLannotate feature annotations shown in this document.]
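Description:
pDONR221-SFXN4 is a Gateway entry clone built on the pDONR221 backbone, carrying a codon-optimized open reading frame for human SFXN4 (sideroflexin 4, also designated SLC56A4 or BCRM1). The sequenced plasmid is about 3.6 kb. It is maintained in E. coli from a high-copy ColE1/pUC-type origin and selected with kanamycin through an aminoglycoside phosphotransferase (KanR) gene. Although the catalogue lists the vector type as mammalian expression, the annotated features show no eukaryotic promoter or polyadenylation signal. The plasmid therefore serves as a source of the ORF rather than as an expression vector.

The 1,011 bp SFXN4 coding sequence lies between attL1 and attL2, the recombination sites left after a BP reaction into the donor vector. These sites allow directional, frame-preserving transfer of the insert into any attR-containing destination vector by an LR Clonase reaction, and the destination vector then supplies the promoter, tags and selection marker. Upstream of the cassette, the rrnB T1 and T2 terminators shield the insert from read-through transcription in bacteria. A T7 promoter sits just beyond attL2 and points back toward the insert on the opposite strand. The short lacI and lacZα fragments are backbone remnants with no functional role. No epitope tags or reporters are annotated, and the record does not state whether the ORF ends with a stop codon.

The construct belongs to a consortium collection of solute carrier (SLC) transporter clones, intended for subcloning these genes into custom expression vectors for functional and drug-discovery studies.
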