Features (pLannotate 1.2.2; 10 found; start..end, strand, type, name):
    121..213     +  CDS            lacI (fragment): lac repressor; lacI; The lac repressor binds to the lac operator to inhibit transcription in E. coli. This inhibition can be relieved by adding lactose or isopropyl-β-D-thiogalactopyranoside (IPTG).
    268..295     -  terminator     rrnB T2 terminator: transcription terminator T2 from the E. coli rrnB gene
    427..470     +  terminator     rrnB T1 terminator: Escherichia coli rrnB; transcription terminator T1 from the E. coli rrnB gene
    517..553     -  CDS            lacZα (fragment): LacZα fragment of β-galactosidase; lacZ fragment
    569..668     +  protein_bind   attL1: mutant version of attL; recombination site for the Gateway® LR reaction LR Clonase™
    674..1684    +  CDS            SFXN4: SFXN4_HUMAN - Also known as BCRM1 From Homo sapiens (Human).
   1686..1785    -  protein_bind   attL2: mutant version of attL; recombination site for the Gateway® LR reaction LR Clonase™
   1803..1821    -  promoter       T7 promoter: promoter for bacteriophage T7 RNA polymerase
   1955..2764    +  CDS            KanR: aminoglycoside phosphotransferase; aph(3')-Ia; confers resistance to kanamycin in bacteria or G418 (Geneticin®) in eukaryotes
   2911..3499    +  rep_origin     ori: high-copy-number ColE1/pMB1/pBR322/pUC origin of replication
>Addgene plasmid #132280 | pDONR221-SFXN4 | addgene full sequence | sequence record 263055 | Addgene NGS Result
CTTTCCTGCGTTATCCCCTGATTCTGTGGATAACCGTATTACCGCCTTTGAGTGAGCTGATACCGCTCGC
CGCAGCCGAACGACCGAGCGCAGCGAGTCAGTGAGCGAGGAAGCGGAAGAGCGCCCAATACGCAAACCGC
CTCTCCCCGCGCGTTGGCCGATTCATTAATGCAGCTGGCACGACAGGTTTCCCGACTGGAAAGCGGGCAG
TGAGCGCAACGCAATTAATACGCGTACCGCTAGCCAGGAAGAGTTTGTAGAAACGCAAAAAGGCCATCCG
TCAGGATGGCCTTCTGCTTAGTTTGATGCCTGGCAGTTTATGGCGGGCGTCCTGCCCGCCACCCTCCGGG
CCGTTGCTTCACAACGTTCAAATCCGCTCCCGGCGGATTTGTCCTACTCAGGAGAGCGTTCACCGACAAA
CAACAGATAAAACGAAAGGCCCAGTCTTCCGACTGAGCCTTTCGTTTTATTTGATGCCTGGCAGTTCCCT
ACTCTCGCGTTAACGCTAGCATGGATGTTTTCCCAGTCACGACGTTGTAAAACGACGGCCAGTCTTAAGC
TCGGGCCCCAAATAATGATTTTATTTTGACTGATAGTGACCTGTTCGTTGCAACAAATTGATGAGCAATG
CTTTTTTATAATGCCAACTTTGTACAAAAAAGCAGGCTCCACCATGAGCCTGGAGCAGGAGGAGGAGACC
CAGCCAGGCCGGCTGCTGGGCCGGAGAGACGCCGTGCCAGCCTTCATCGAGCCCAACGTGAGGTTTTGGA
TCACAGAGCGCCAGTCTTTCATCAGGCGCTTTCTGCAGTGGACCGAGCTGCTGGATCCTACAAACGTGTT
CATCTCCGTGGAGTCTATCGAGAACTCCCGGCAGCTGCTGTGCACCAATGAGGACGTGAGCTCCCCAGCC
TCCGCCGATCAGAGGATCCAGGAGGCATGGAAGCGGAGCCTGGCAACAGTGCACCCAGACTCTAGCAACC
TGATCCCTAAGCTGTTTAGACCAGCCGCCTTCCTGCCCTTTATGGCCCCTACCGTGTTCCTGTCTATGAC
ACCTCTGAAGGGCATCAAGAGCGTGATCCTGCCACAGGTGTTCCTGTGCGCCTACATGGCCGCCTTTAAT
AGCATCAACGGCAATCGGTCCTATACCTGTAAGCCTCTGGAGAGAAGCCTGCTGATGGCAGGAGCAGTGG
CATCCTCTACCTTCCTGGGCGTGATCCCACAGTTTGTGCAGATGAAGTACGGCCTGACAGGCCCCTGGAT
CAAGAGGCTGCTGCCTGTGATCTTCCTGGTGCAGGCCAGCGGCATGAACGTGTATATGAGCCGCTCCCTG
GAGTCCATCAAGGGCATCGCCGTGATGGATAAGGAGGGCAATGTGCTGGGACACTCCAGGATCGCAGGAA
CCAAGGCCGTGCGGGAGACACTGGCCAGCAGAATCGTGCTGTTCGGCACCTCCGCCCTGATCCCCGAGGT
GTTTACCTACTTCTTTAAGCGGACACAGTATTTCAGAAAGAACCCTGGCTCTCTGTGGATCCTGAAGCTG
AGCTGCACAGTGCTGGCCATGGGCCTGATGGTGCCATTCTCTTTTAGCATCTTTCCCCAGATCGGCCAGA
TCCAGTACTGTTCCCTGGAGGAGAAGATCCAGTCTCCCACCGAGGAGACAGAGATCTTCTATCACCGCGG
CGTGGACCCAGCTTTCTTGTACAAAGTTGGCATTATAAGAAAGCATTGCTTATCAATTTGTTGCAACGAA
CAGGTCACTATCAGTCAAAATAAAATCATTATTTGCCATCCAGCTGATATCCCCTATAGTGAGTCGTATT
ACATGGTCATAGCTGTTTCCTGGCAGCTCTGGCCCGTGTCTCAAAATCTCTGATGTTACATTGCACAAGA
TAAAAATATATCATCATGAACAATAAAACTGTCTGCTTACATAAACAGTAATACAAGGGGTGTTATGAGC
CATATTCAACGGGAAACGTCGAGGCCGCGATTAAATTCCAACATGGATGCTGATTTATATGGGTATAAAT
GGGCTCGCGATAATGTCGGGCAATCAGGTGCGACAATCTATCGCTTGTATGGGAAGCCCGATGCGCCAGA
GTTGTTTCTGAAACATGGCAAAGGTAGCGTTGCCAATGATGTTACAGATGAGATGGTCAGACTAAACTGG
CTGACGGAATTTATGCCTCTTCCGACCATCAAGCATTTTATCCGTACTCCTGATGATGCATGGTTACTCA
CCACTGCGATCCCCGGAAAAACAGCATTCCAGGTATTAGAAGAATATCCTGATTCAGGTGAAAATATTGT
TGATGCGCTGGCAGTGTTCCTGCGCCGGTTGCATTCGATTCCTGTTTGTAATTGTCCTTTTAACAGCGAT
CGCGTATTTCGTCTCGCTCAGGCGCAATCACGAATGAATAACGGTTTGGTTGATGCGAGTGATTTTGATG
ACGAGCGTAATGGCTGGCCTGTTGAACAAGTCTGGAAAGAAATGCATAAACTTTTGCCATTCTCACCGGA
TTCAGTCGTCACTCATGGTGATTTCTCACTTGATAACCTTATTTTTGACGAGGGGAAATTAATAGGTTGT
ATTGATGTTGGACGAGTCGGAATCGCAGACCGATACCAGGATCTTGCCATCCTATGGAACTGCCTCGGTG
AGTTTTCTCCTTCATTACAGAAACGGCTTTTTCAAAAATATGGTATTGATAATCCTGATATGAATAAATT
GCAGTTTCATTTGATGCTCGATGAGTTTTTCTAATCAGAATTGGTTAATTGGTTGTAACACTGGCAGAGC
ATTACGCTGACTTGACGGGACGGCGCAAGCTCATGACCAAAATCCCTTAACGTGAGTTACGCGTCGTTCC
ACTGAGCGTCAGACCCCGTAGAAAAGATCAAAGGATCTTCTTGAGATCCTTTTTTTCTGCGCGTAATCTG
CTGCTTGCAAACAAAAAAACCACCGCTACCAGCGGTGGTTTGTTTGCCGGATCAAGAGCTACCAACTCTT
TTTCCGAAGGTAACTGGCTTCAGCAGAGCGCAGATACCAAATACTGTTCTTCTAGTGTAGCCGTAGTTAG
GCCACCACTTCAAGAACTCTGTAGCACCGCCTACATACCTCGCTCTGCTAATCCTGTTACCAGTGGCTGC
TGCCAGTGGCGATAAGTCGTGTCTTACCGGGTTGGACTCAAGACGATAGTTACCGGATAAGGCGCAGCGG
TCGGGCTGAACGGGGGGTTCGTGCACACAGCCCAGCTTGGAGCGAACGACCTACACCGAACTGAGATACC
TACAGCGTGAGCTATGAGAAAGCGCCACGCTTCCCGAAGGGAGAAAGGCGGACAGGTATCCGGTAAGCGG
CAGGGTCGGAACAGGAGAGCGCACGAGGGAGCTTCCAGGGGGAAACGCCTGGTATCTTTATAGTCCTGTC
GGGTTTCGCCACCTCTGACTTGAGCGTCGATTTTTGTGATGCTCGTCAGGGGGGCGGAGCCTATGGAAAA
ACGCCAGCAACGCGGCCTTTTTACGGTTCCTGGCCTTTTGCTGGCCTTTTGCTCACATGTT
