>Addgene plasmid #132280 | pDONR221-SFXN4 | depositor partial sequence | sequence record 253960 | Codon-optimized ORF of SFXN4
ATGAGCCTGGAGCAGGAGGAGGAGACCCAGCCAGGCCGGCTGCTGGGCCGGAGAGACGCCGTGCCAGCCT
TCATCGAGCCCAACGTGAGGTTTTGGATCACAGAGCGCCAGTCTTTCATCAGGCGCTTTCTGCAGTGGAC
CGAGCTGCTGGATCCTACAAACGTGTTCATCTCCGTGGAGTCTATCGAGAACTCCCGGCAGCTGCTGTGC
ACCAATGAGGACGTGAGCTCCCCAGCCTCCGCCGATCAGAGGATCCAGGAGGCATGGAAGCGGAGCCTGG
CAACAGTGCACCCAGACTCTAGCAACCTGATCCCTAAGCTGTTTAGACCAGCCGCCTTCCTGCCCTTTAT
GGCCCCTACCGTGTTCCTGTCTATGACACCTCTGAAGGGCATCAAGAGCGTGATCCTGCCACAGGTGTTC
CTGTGCGCCTACATGGCCGCCTTTAATAGCATCAACGGCAATCGGTCCTATACCTGTAAGCCTCTGGAGA
GAAGCCTGCTGATGGCAGGAGCAGTGGCATCCTCTACCTTCCTGGGCGTGATCCCACAGTTTGTGCAGAT
GAAGTACGGCCTGACAGGCCCCTGGATCAAGAGGCTGCTGCCTGTGATCTTCCTGGTGCAGGCCAGCGGC
ATGAACGTGTATATGAGCCGCTCCCTGGAGTCCATCAAGGGCATCGCCGTGATGGATAAGGAGGGCAATG
TGCTGGGACACTCCAGGATCGCAGGAACCAAGGCCGTGCGGGAGACACTGGCCAGCAGAATCGTGCTGTT
CGGCACCTCCGCCCTGATCCCCGAGGTGTTTACCTACTTCTTTAAGCGGACACAGTATTTCAGAAAGAAC
CCTGGCTCTCTGTGGATCCTGAAGCTGAGCTGCACAGTGCTGGCCATGGGCCTGATGGTGCCATTCTCTT
TTAGCATCTTTCCCCAGATCGGCCAGATCCAGTACTGTTCCCTGGAGGAGAAGATCCAGTCTCCCACCGA
GGAGACAGAGATCTTCTATCACCGCGGCGTG
